Addgene plasmid #72549: MSCV-NSD3-short del(384-645)
Purpose: expresses 3*FLAG tagged human NSD3-short with 384-645 aa deletion
Depositing lab: Christopher Vakoc. Depositing organization: Cold Spring Harbor Laboratory. Publication: NSD3-Short Is an Adaptor Protein that Couples BRD4 to the CHD8 Chromatin Remodeler. Shen C, Ipsaro JJ, Shi J, Milazzo JP, Wang E, Roe JS, Suzuki Y, Pappin DJ, Joshua-Tor L, Vakoc CR. Mol Cell. 2015 Nov 24. pii: S1097-2765(15)00824-2. doi: 10.1016/j.molcel.2015.10.033. PubMed 26626481.
Backbone
  Vector backbone: MSCV-PIG
  Backbone manufacturer: Addgene Plasmid #18751
  Backbone size w/o insert (bp): 6300
  Total vector size (bp): 6500
  Modifications to backbone: none
  Vector type: Mammalian Expression, Retroviral
  Selectable markers: Puromycin
Growth in bacteria
  Bacterial resistance: Ampicillin, 100 μg/mL
  Growth temperature: 37°C
  Growth strain: NEB Stable
  Copy number: High Copy
Gene/Insert
  Gene/Insert name: NSD3-short
  Species: H. sapiens (human)
  Insert size (bp): 1937
  Mutation: 384-645 aa deletion
  GenBank ID: NM_017778.2
  Entrez Gene: NSD3 (a.k.a. KMT3F, KMT3G, WHISTLE, WHSC1L1, pp14328)
  Promoter: LTR
  Tag / fusion protein: 3*FLAG (C terminal on insert)
  Cloning method: Ligation Independent Cloning
  Sequencing primers: 5′ MSCV
Terms and licenses: Academic/Nonprofit Terms; Industry Terms: Not Available to Industry
How to cite: MSCV-NSD3-short del(384-645) was a gift from Christopher Vakoc (Addgene plasmid # 72549 ; http://n2t.net/addgene:72549 ; RRID:Addgene_72549)
