[The description below was written by a language model from this plasmid's Addgene catalogue record and pLannotate feature annotations shown in this document.]
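Description:
MSCV-NSD3-short del(384-645) is a gammaretroviral mammalian expression plasmid built on the MSCV-PIG backbone. It expresses a truncated form of the human NSD3 short isoform (WHSC1L1) lacking residues 384–645. It is maintained in E. coli through a high-copy ColE1/pUC-type origin and an ampicillin resistance gene. The backbone also carries several non-functional remnants of earlier cloning vectors, including fragments of lacI, lacZα, rop, bom and the tetracycline resistance gene.

The retroviral unit is bounded by murine embryonic stem cell virus 5′ and 3′ LTRs. Downstream of the 5′ LTR lie the Ψ packaging signal and a truncated gag segment without a start codon, which together promote efficient encapsidation of the genomic RNA when the plasmid is introduced into a packaging cell line. The 5′ LTR drives transcription of the NSD3 fragment, which carries a 3xFLAG epitope at its C terminus for detection or immunoprecipitation. A separate internal cassette follows. In it, the mouse PGK promoter expresses puromycin N-acetyltransferase, and an EMCV IRES links this to EGFP. Transduced cells can therefore be selected with puromycin and tracked by green fluorescence independently of the tagged protein.

The associated work characterises NSD3-short as an adaptor linking BRD4 to the CHD8 chromatin remodeler, so a deletion construct like this is suited to mapping which regions of the protein are needed for its interactions or function. The record does not state what the deleted region does. The catalogue sizes are inconsistent with the sequence. The listed total of about 6.5 kb is well below the 8,878 nt assembled sequence, and the stated 1,937 bp insert is longer than the roughly 1.15 kb annotated NSD3 segment, which matches what a deletion mutant would be expected to retain.
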