Features (pLannotate 1.2.2; 23 found; start..end, strand, type, name):
    579..920     +  misc_feature   MESV Ψ: packaging signal of murine embryonic stem cell virus
    987..1403    +  CDS            gag (truncated): truncated Moloney murine leukemia virus (MMLV) gag gene lacking the start codon
   1419..2567    +  CDS            NSD3 (fragment): NSD3_HUMAN - Also known as WHSC1L1. Experimental evidence at protein level: Swiss-Prot protein existence level 1. Histone methyltransferase. Preferentially dimethylates 'Lys- 4' and 'Lys-27' of histone H3 forming H3K2me2 and H3K27me2. H3 'Lys-4' methylation represents a specific tag for epigenetic transcriptional activation, while 'Lys-27' is a mark for transcriptional repression. From Homo sapiens (Human).
   2577..2639    +  CDS            3xFLAG: three tandem FLAG® epitope tags, followed by an enterokinase cleavage site
   2658..3157    +  promoter       PGK promoter: mouse phosphoglycerate kinase 1 promoter
   3178..3777    +  CDS            PuroR: puromycin N-acetyltransferase; pac from Streptomyces alboniger; confers resistance to puromycin
   3943..4405    +  misc_feature   IRES: internal ribosome entry site (IRES) of the encephalomyocarditis virus (EMCV)
   4419..5138    +  CDS            EGFP: the original enhanced GFP (Yang et al., 1996) mammalian codon-optimized
   5155..5181    +  misc_feature   MCS (fragment): pBluescript multiple cloning site
   5240..5754    +  LTR            3' LTR: 3' long terminal repeat from murine embryonic stem cell virus
   5947..5963    -  protein_bind   lac operator: The lac repressor binds to the lac operator to inhibit transcription in E. coli. This inhibition can be relieved by adding lactose or isopropyl-β-D-thiogalactopyranoside (IPTG). lac repressor encoded by lacI
   5971..6001    -  promoter       lac promoter: promoter for the E. coli lac operon
   6016..6037    -  protein_bind   CAP binding site: CAP binding activates transcription in the presence of cAMP. E. coli catabolite activator protein
   6050..6142    -  CDS            lacI (fragment): lac repressor; lacI; The lac repressor binds to the lac operator to inhibit transcription in E. coli. This inhibition can be relieved by adding lactose or isopropyl-β-D-thiogalactopyranoside (IPTG).
   6325..6913    -  rep_origin     ori: high-copy-number ColE1/pMB1/pBR322/pUC origin of replication
   7084..7944    -  CDS            AmpR: β-lactamase; bla; confers resistance to ampicillin, carbenicillin, and related antibiotics
   7945..8049    -  promoter       AmpR promoter: bla
   8144..8179    +  CDS            rop (fragment): Rop protein, which maintains plasmids at low copy number; rop
   8281..8380    +  misc_feature   bom (fragment): basis of mobility region from pBR322
   8386..8535    -  CDS            lacZα (fragment): LacZα fragment of β-galactosidase; lacZ fragment
   8535..8736    -  CDS            TcR (fragment): tetracycline efflux protein; tet; confers resistance to tetracycline
   8737..8835    +  CDS            env (fragment): murine leukemia virus gPr80 envelope polyprotein precursor; env; proteolytically cleaved into gp70SU and p15TM subunits
   8877..515     +  LTR            5' LTR (across the origin): 5' long terminal repeat from murine embryonic stem cell virus
>Addgene plasmid #72549 | MSCV-NSD3-short del(384-645) | addgene full sequence | sequence record 135193 | Addgene assembled full plasmid sequence
TGAAAGACCCCACCTGTAGGTTTGGCAAGCTAGCTTAAGTAACGCCATTTTGCAAGGCATGGAAAATACA
TAACTGAGAATAGAGAAGTTCAGATCAAGGTTAGGAACAGAGAGACAGCAGAATATGGGCCAAACAGGAT
ATCTGTGGTAAGCAGTTCCTGCCCCGGCTCAGGGCCAAGAACAGATGGTCCCCAGATGCGGTCCCGCCCT
CAGCAGTTTCTAGAGAACCATCAGATGTTTCCAGGGTGCCCCAAGGACCTGAAATGACCCTGTGCCTTAT
TTGAACTAACCAATCAGTTCGCTTCTCGCTTCTGTTCGCGCGCTTCTGCTCCCCGAGCTCAATAAAAGAG
CCCACAACCCCTCACTCGGCGCGCCAGTCCTCCGATAGACTGCGTCGCCCGGGTACCCGTATTCCCAATA
AAGCCTCTTGCTGTTTGCATCCGAATCGTGGACTCGCTGATCCTTGGGAGGGTCTCCTCAGATTGATTGA
CTGCCCACCTCGGGGGTCTTTCATTTGGAGGTTCCACCGAGATTTGGAGACCCCTGCCCAGGGACCACCG
ACCCCCCCGCCGGGAGGTAAGCTGGCCAGCGGTCGTTTCGTGTCTGTCTCTGTCTTTGTGCGTGTTTGTG
CCGGCATCTAATGTTTGCGCCTGCGTCTGTACTAGTTAGCTAACTAGCTCTGTATCTGGCGGACCCGTGG
TGGAACTGACGAGTTCTGAACACCCGGCCGCAACCCTGGGAGACGTCCCAGGGACTTTGGGGGCCGTTTT
TGTGGCCCGACCTGAGGAAGGGAGTCGATGTGGAATCCGACCCCGTCAGGATATGTGGTTCTGGTAGGAG
ACGAGAACCTAAAACAGTTCCCGCCTCCGTCTGAATTTTTGCTTTCGGTTTGGAACCGAAGCCGCGCGTC
TTGTCTGCTGCAGCGCTGCAGCATCGTTCTGTGTTGTCTCTGTCTGACTGTGTTTCTGTATTTGTCTGAA
AATTAGGGCCAGACTGTTACCACTCCCTTAAGTTTGACCTTAGGTCACTGGAAAGATGTCGAGCGGATCG
CTCACAACCAGTCGGTAGATGTCAAGAAGAGACGTTGGGTTACCTTCTGCTCTGCAGAATGGCCAACCTT
TAACGTCGGATGGCCGCGAGACGGCACCTTTAACCGAGACCTCATCACCCAGGTTAAGATCAAGGTCTTT
TCACCTGGCCCGCATGGACACCCAGACCAGGTCCCCTACATCGTGACCTGGGAAGCCTTGGCTTTTGACC
CCCCTCCCTGGGTCAAGCCCTTTGTACACCCTAAGCCTCCGCCTCCTCTTCCTCCATCCGCCCCGTCTCT
CCCCCTTGAACCTCCTCGTTCGACCCCGCCTCGATCCTCCCTTTATCCAGCCCTCACTCCTTCTCTAGGC
GCCGGAATTAGATCTACCATGGATTTCTCTTTCTCTTTCATGCAAGGGATCATGGGAAACACAATTCAGC
AACCACCTCAACTCATTGACTCCGCCAACATCCGTCAGGAGGATGCCTTTGATAACAACAGTGACATTGC
TGAAGATGGTGGCCAGACACCATATGAAGCTACTTTGCAGCAAGGCTTTCAGTACCCAGCTACAACAGAA
GATCTTCCTCCACTCACAAATGGGTATCCATCATCAATCAGTGTGTATGAAACTCAAACCAAATACCAGT
CATATAATCAGTATCCTAATGGGTCAGCCAATGGCTTTGGTGCAGTTAGAAACTTTAGCCCCACTGACTA
TTATCATTCAGAAATTCCAAACACAAGACCACATGAAATTCTGGAAAAACCTTCCCCTCCACAGCCACCA
CCTCCTCCTTCGGTACCACAAACTGTGATTCCAAAGAAGACTGGCTCACCTGAAATTAAACTAAAAATAA
CCAAAACTATCCAGAATGGCAGGGAATTGTTTGAGTCTTCCCTTTGTGGAGACCTTTTAAATGAAGTACA
GGCAAGTGAGCACACGAAATCAAAGCATGAAAGCAGAAAAGAAAAGAGGAAAAAAAGCAACAAGCATGAC
TCATCAAGATCTGAAGAGCGCAAGTCACACAAAATCCCCAAATTAGAACCAGAGGAACAAAATAGACCAA
ATGAGAGGGTTGACACTGTATCAGAAAAACCAAGGGAAGAACCAGTACTAAAAGAGGAAGCCCCAGTTCA
GCCAATACTATCTTCTGTTCCAACAACGGAAGTGTCCACTGGTGTTAAGTTTCAGGTTGGCGATCTTGTG
TGGTCCAAGGTGGGAACCTATCCTTGGTGGCCTTGTATGGTTTCAAGTGATCCCCAGCTTGAGGTTCATA
CTAAAATTAACACAAGAGGTGCCCGAGAATATCATGTCCAGTTTTTTAGCAACCAGCCAGAGAGGGCGTG
GGTTCATGAAAAACGGGTACGAGAGTATAAAGGTCATAAACAGTATGAAGAATTACTGGCTGAGGCAACC
AAACAAGCCAGCAATCACTCTGAGAAACAAAAGATTCGGAAACCCCGACCTCAGAGAGAACGTGCTCAGT
GGGATATTGGCATTGCCCATGCAGAGAAAGCATTGAAAATGACTCGAGGAGGCGATTACAAAGACCATGA
CGGTGATTATAAAGATCATGATATCGATTACAAGGATGACGATGACAAGTGATGAGAGAATTCTACCGGG
TAGGGGAGGCGCTTTTCCCAAGGCAGTCTGGAGCATGCGCTTTAGCAGCCCCGCTGGGCACTTGGCGCTA
CACAAGTGGCCTCTGGCCTCGCACACATTCCACATCCACCGGTAGGCGCCAACCGGCTCCGTTCTTTGGT
GGCCCCTTCGCGCCACCTTCTACTCCTCCCCTAGTCAGGAAGTTCCCCCCCGCCCCGCAGCTCGCGTCGT
GCAGGACGTGACAAATGGAAGTAGCACGTCTCACTAGTCTCGTGCAGATGGACAGCACCGCTGAGCAATG
GAAGCGGGTAGGCCTTTGGGGCAGCGGCCAATAGCAGCTTTGCTCCTTCGCTTTCTGGGCTCAGAGGCTG
GGAAGGGGTGGGTCCGGGGGCGGGCTCAGGGGCGGGCTCAGGGGCGGGGCGGGCGCCCGAAGGTCCTCCG
GAGGCCCGGCATTCTGCACGCTTCAAAAGCGCACGTCTGCCGCGCTGTTCTCCTCTTCCTCATCTCCGGG
CCTTTCGACCTGCAGCCCAAGCTTACCATGACCGAGTACAAGCCCACGGTGCGCCTCGCCACCCGCGACG
ACGTCCCCAGGGCCGTACGCACCCTCGCCGCCGCGTTCGCCGACTACCCCGCCACGCGCCACACCGTCGA
TCCGGACCGCCACATCGAGCGGGTCACCGAGCTGCAAGAACTCTTCCTCACGCGCGTCGGGCTCGACATC
GGCAAGGTGTGGGTCGCGGACGACGGCGCCGCGGTGGCGGTCTGGACCACGCCGGAGAGCGTCGAAGCGG
GGGCGGTGTTCGCCGAGATCGGCCCGCGCATGGCCGAGTTGAGCGGTTCCCGGCTGGCCGCGCAGCAACA
GATGGAAGGCCTCCTGGCGCCGCACCGGCCCAAGGAGCCCGCGTGGTTCCTGGCCACCGTCGGCGTCTCG
CCCGACCACCAGGGCAAGGGTCTGGGCAGCGCCGTCGTGCTCCCCGGAGTGGAGGCGGCCGAGCGCGCCG
GGGTGCCCGCCTTCCTGGAGACCTCCGCGCCCCGCAACCTCCCCTTCTACGAGCGGCTCGGCTTCACCGT
CACCGCCGACGTCGAGGTGCCCGAAGGACCGCGCACCTGGTGCATGACCCGCAAGCCCGGTGCCTGACGC
CCGCCCCACGACCCGCAGCGCCCGACCGAAAGGAGCGCACGACCCCATGCATCCAATTCCGCCCCCCCCC
CCTAACGTTACTGGCCGAAGCCGCTTGGAATAAGGCCGGTGTGCGTTTGTCTATATGTTATTTTCCACCA
TATTGCCGTCTTTTGGCAATGTGAGGGCCCGGAAACCTGGCCCTGTCTTCTTGACGAGCATTCCTAGGGG
TCTTTCCCCTCTCGCCAAAGGAATGCAAGGTCTGTTGAATGTCGTGAAGGAAGCAGTTCCTCTGGAAGCT
TCTTGAAGACAAACAACGTCTGTAGCGACCCTTTGCAGGCAGCGGAACCCCCCACCTGGCGACAGGTGCC
TCTGCGGCCAAAAGCCACGTGTATAAGATACACCTGCAAAGGCGGCACAACCCCAGTGCCACGTTGTGAG
TTGGATAGTTGTGGAAAGAGTCAAATGGCTCTCCTCAAGCGTATTCAACAAGGGGCTGAAGGATGCCCAG
AAGGTACCCCATTGTATGGGATCTGATCTGGGGCCTCGGTGCACATGCTTTACATGTGTTTAGTCGAGGT
TAAAAAAACGTCTAGGCCCCCCGAACCACGGGGACGTGGTTTTCCTTTGAAAAACACGATGATAATATGG
CCACAACCATGGTGAGCAAGGGCGAGGAGCTGTTCACCGGGGTGGTGCCCATCCTGGTCGAGCTGGACGG
CGACGTAAACGGCCACAAGTTCAGCGTGTCTGGCGAGGGCGAGGGCGATGCCACCTACGGCAAGCTGACC
CTGAAGTTCATCTGCACCACCGGCAAGCTGCCCGTGCCCTGGCCCACCCTCGTGACCACCCTGACCTACG
GCGTGCAGTGCTTCAGCCGCTACCCCGACCACATGAAGCAGCACGACTTCTTCAAGTCCGCCATGCCCGA
AGGCTACGTCCAGGAGCGCACCATCTTCTTCAAGGACGACGGCAACTACAAGACCCGCGCCGAGGTGAAG
TTCGAGGGCGACACCCTGGTGAACCGCATCGAGCTGAAGGGCATCGACTTCAAGGAGGACGGCAACATCC
TGGGGCACAAGCTGGAGTACAACTACAACAGCCACAACGTCTATATCATGGCCGACAAGCAGAAGAACGG
CATCAAGGCGAACTTCAAGATCCGCCACAACATCGAGGACGGCAGCGTGCAGCTCGCCGACCACTACCAG
CAGAACACCCCCATCGGCGACGGCCCCGTGCTGCTGCCCGACAACCACTACCTGAGCACCCAGTCCGCCC
TGAGCAAAGACCCCAACGAGAAGCGCGATCACATGGTCCTGCTGGAGTTCGTGACCGCCGCCGGGATCAC
TCTCGGCATGGACGAGCTGTACAAGTAATGAATTAATTAAGAATTATCAAGCTTATCGATACCGTCGACC
TGCAGCCAAGCTTATCGATAAAATAAAAGATTTTATTTAGTCTCCAGAAAAAGGGGGGAATGAAAGACCC
CACCTGTAGGTTTGGCAAGCTAGCTTAAGTAACGCCATTTTGCAAGGCATGGAAAATACATAACTGAGAA
TAGAGAAGTTCAGATCAAGGTTAGGAACAGAGAGACAGCAGAATATGGGCCAAACAGGATATCTGTGGTA
AGCAGTTCCTGCCCCGGCTCAGGGCCAAGAACAGATGGTCCCCAGATGCGGTCCCGCCCTCAGCAGTTTC
TAGAGAACCATCAGATGTTTCCAGGGTGCCCCAAGGACCTGAAATGACCCTGTGCCTTATTTGAACTAAC
CAATCAGTTCGCTTCTCGCTTCTGTTCGCGCGCTTCTGCTCCCCGAGCTCAATAAAAGAGCCCACAACCC
CTCACTCGGCGCGCCAGTCCTCCGATAGACTGCGTCGCCCGGGTACCCGTGTATCCAATAAACCCTCTTG
CAGTTGCATCCGACTTGTGGTCTCGCTGTTCCTTGGGAGGGTCTCCTCTGAGTGATTGACTACCCGTCAG
CGGGGGTCTTTCATGGGTAACAGTTTCTTGAAGTTGGAGAACAACATTCTGAGGGTAGGAGTCGAATATT
AAGTAATCCTGACTCAATTAGCCACTGTTTTGAATCCACATACTCCAATACTCCTGAAATAGTTCATTAT
GGACAGCGCAGAAGAGCTGGGGAGAATTAATTCGTAATCATGGTCATAGCTGTTTCCTGTGTGAAATTGT
TATCCGCTCACAATTCCACACAACATACGAGCCGGAAGCATAAAGTGTAAAGCCTGGGGTGCCTAATGAG
TGAGCTAACTCACATTAATTGCGTTGCGCTCACTGCCCGCTTTCCAGTCGGGAAACCTGTCGTGCCAGCT
GCATTAATGAATCGGCCAACGCGCGGGGAGAGGCGGTTTGCGTATTGGGCGCTCTTCCGCTTCCTCGCTC
ACTGACTCGCTGCGCTCGGTCGTTCGGCTGCGGCGAGCGGTATCAGCTCACTCAAAGGCGGTAATACGGT
TATCCACAGAATCAGGGGATAACGCAGGAAAGAACATGTGAGCAAAAGGCCAGCAAAAGGCCAGGAACCG
TAAAAAGGCCGCGTTGCTGGCGTTTTTCCATAGGCTCCGCCCCCCTGACGAGCATCACAAAAATCGACGC
TCAAGTCAGAGGTGGCGAAACCCGACAGGACTATAAAGATACCAGGCGTTTCCCCCTGGAAGCTCCCTCG
TGCGCTCTCCTGTTCCGACCCTGCCGCTTACCGGATACCTGTCCGCCTTTCTCCCTTCGGGAAGCGTGGC
GCTTTCTCATAGCTCACGCTGTAGGTATCTCAGTTCGGTGTAGGTCGTTCGCTCCAAGCTGGGCTGTGTG
CACGAACCCCCCGTTCAGCCCGACCGCTGCGCCTTATCCGGTAACTATCGTCTTGAGTCCAACCCGGTAA
GACACGACTTATCGCCACTGGCAGCAGCCACTGGTAACAGGATTAGCAGAGCGAGGTATGTAGGCGGTGC
TACAGAGTTCTTGAAGTGGTGGCCTAACTACGGCTACACTAGAAGGACAGTATTTGGTATCTGCGCTCTG
CTGAAGCCAGTTACCTTCGGAAAAAGAGTTGGTAGCTCTTGATCCGGCAAACAAACCACCGCTGGTAGCG
GTGGTTTTTTTGTTTGCAAGCAGCAGATTACGCGCAGAAAAAAAGGATCTCAAGAAGATCCTTTGATCTT
TTCTACGGGGTCTGACGCTCAGTGGAACGAAAACTCACGTTAAGGGATTTTGGTCATGAGATTATCAAAA
AGGATCTTCACCTAGATCCTTTTAAATTAAAAATGAAGTTTTAAATCAATCTAAAGTATATATGAGTAAA
CTTGGTCTGACAGTTACCAATGCTTAATCAGTGAGGCACCTATCTCAGCGATCTGTCTATTTCGTTCATC
CATAGTTGCCTGACTCCCCGTCGTGTAGATAACTACGATACGGGAGGGCTTACCATCTGGCCCCAGTGCT
GCAATGATACCGCGAGACCCACGCTCACCGGCTCCAGATTTATCAGCAATAAACCAGCCAGCCGGAAGGG
CCGAGCGCAGAAGTGGTCCTGCAACTTTATCCGCCTCCATCCAGTCTATTAATTGTTGCCGGGAAGCTAG
AGTAAGTAGTTCGCCAGTTAATAGTTTGCGCAACGTTGTTGCCATTGCTACAGGCATCGTGGTGTCACGC
TCGTCGTTTGGTATGGCTTCATTCAGCTCCGGTTCCCAACGATCAAGGCGAGTTACATGATCCCCCATGT
TGTGCAAAAAAGCGGTTAGCTCCTTCGGTCCTCCGATCGTTGTCAGAAGTAAGTTGGCCGCAGTGTTATC
ACTCATGGTTATGGCAGCACTGCATAATTCTCTTACTGTCATGCCATCCGTAAGATGCTTTTCTGTGACT
GGTGAGTACTCAACCAAGTCATTCTGAGAATAGTGTATGCGGCGACCGAGTTGCTCTTGCCCGGCGTCAA
TACGGGATAATACCGCGCCACATAGCAGAACTTTAAAAGTGCTCATCATTGGAAAACGTTCTTCGGGGCG
AAAACTCTCAAGGATCTTACCGCTGTTGAGATCCAGTTCGATGTAACCCACTCGTGCACCCAACTGATCT
TCAGCATCTTTTACTTTCACCAGCGTTTCTGGGTGAGCAAAAACAGGAAGGCAAAATGCCGCAAAAAAGG
GAATAAGGGCGACACGGAAATGTTGAATACTCATACTCTTCCTTTTTCAATATTATTGAAGCATTTATCA
GGGTTATTGTCTCATGAGCGGATACATATTTGAATGTATTTAGAAAAATAAACAAATAGGGGTTCCGCGC
ACATTTCCCCGAAAAGTGCCACCTGACGTCTAAGAAACCATTATTATCATGACATTAACCTATAAAAATA
GGCGTATCACGAGGCCCTTTCGTCTCGCGCGTTTCGGTGATGACGGTGAAAACCTCTGACACATGCAGCT
CCCGGAGACGGTCACAGCTTGTCTGTAAGCGGATGCCGGGAGCAGACAAGCCCGTCAGGGCGCGTCAGCG
GGTGTTGGCGGGTGTCGGGGCTGGCTTAACTATGCGGCATCAGAGCAGATTGTACTGAGAGTGCACCATA
TGCGGTGTGAAATACCGCACAGATGCGTAAGGAGAAAATACCGCATCAGGCGCCATTCGCCATTCAGGCT
GCGCAACTGTTGGGAAGGGCGATCGGTGCGGGCCTCTTCGCTATTACGCCAGCTGGCGAAAGGGGGATGT
GCTGCAAGGCGATTAAGTTGGGTAACGCCAGGGTTTTCCCAGTCACGACGTTGTAAAACGACGGCGCAAG
GAATGGTGCATGCAAGGAGATGGCGCCCAACAGTCCCCCGGCCACGGGGCCTGCCACCATACCCACGCCG
AAACAAGCGCTCATGAGCCCGAAGTGGCGAGCCCGATCTTCCCCATCGGTGATGTCGGCGATATAGGCGC
CAGCAACCGCACCTGTGGCGCCGGTGATGCCGGCCACGATGCGTCCGGCGTAGAGGCGATTAGTCCAATT
TGTTAAAGACAGGATATCAGTGGTCCAGGCTCTAGTTTTGACTCAACAATATCACCAGCTGAAGCCTATA
GAGTACGAGCCATAGATAAAATAAAAGATTTTATTTAGTCTCCAGAAAAAGGGGGGAA
