>Addgene plasmid #72549 | MSCV-NSD3-short del(384-645) | depositor partial sequence | sequence record 133000 | MSCV-NSD3-short del(384-645) sequence 1204 bps
NNNNNNNNCNNNNNNNNNNAGGNNNNNNGCAACAAGCATGACTCATCAAGATCTGAAGAGCGCAAGTCAC
ACAAAATCCCCAAATTAGAACCAGAGGAACAAAATAGACCAAATGAGAGGGTTGACACTGTATCAGAAAA
ACCAAGGGAAGAACCAGTACTAAAAGAGGAAGCCCCAGTTCAGCCAATACTATCTTCTGTTCCAACAACG
GAAGTGTCCACTGGTGTTAAGTTTCAGGTTGGCGATCTTGTGTGGTCCAAGGTGGGAACCTATCCTTGGT
GGCCTTGTATGGTTTCAAGTGATCCCCAGCTTGAGGTTCATACTAAAATTAACACAAGAGGTGCCCGAGA
ATATCATGTCCAGTTTTTTAGCAACCAGCCAGAGAGGGCGTGGGTTCATGAAAAACGGGTACGAGAGTAT
AAAGGTCATAAACAGTATGAAGAATTACTGGCTGAGGCAACCAAACAAGCCAGCAATCACTCTGAGAAAC
AAAAGATTCGGAAACCCCGACCTCAGAGAGAACGTGCTCAGTGGGATATTGGCATTGCCCATGCAGAGAA
AGCATTGAAAATGACTCGAGGAGGCGATTACAAAGACCATGACGGTGATTATAAAGATCATGATATCGAT
TACAAGGATGACGATGACAAGTGATGAGAGAATTCTACCGGGTAGGGGAGGCGCTTTTCCCAAGGCAGTC
TGGAGCATGCGCTTTAGCAGCCCCGCTGGGCACTTGGCGCTACACAAGTGGCCTCTGGCCTCGCACACAT
TCCACATCCACCGGTAGGCGCCAACCGGCTCCGTTCTTTGGTGGCCCCTTCGCGCCACCTTCTACTCCTC
CCCTAGTCAGGAAGTTCCCCCCCGCCCCGCAGCTCGCGTCGTGCAGGACGTGACAAATGGAAGTAGCACG
TCTCACTAGTCTCGTGCAGATGGACAGCACCGCTGANCAATGGAAGCGGGTAGGCCTTTGGGGCAGCGGC
CAATAGCAGCTTTGCTCCTTCGCTTTCTGGGCTCAANNNCTGGGAAGGGGTGGGTCCGGGGGCGGGCTCA
GGGGCGGNCTCAGGGNNGGGNNGGNNNCCNAANGNNNNNCNGNNNNCCNGGATTCTNNNGCTTCAAANNN
NNNNNNNNCNNNCNNNNNNNTTNNCNNANCNNGGGNCTTTNAACTGNNNCCANNTNNNNNGANNNNNNNA
ACCNNNNNGNCNNN
