>Addgene plasmid #72549 | MSCV-NSD3-short del(384-645) | depositor partial sequence | sequence record 133001 | MSCV-NSD3-short del(384-645) sequence 1117 bps
NNNNNNNNNNNNGNNGCCTTTGATACCACAGTGACATTGCTGAAGATGGTGGCCAGACACCATATGAAGC
TACTTTGCAGCAAGGCTTTCAGTACCCAGCTACAACAGAAGATCTTCCTCCACTCACAAATGGGTATCCA
TCATCAATCAGTGTGTATGAAACTCAAACCAAATACCAGTCATATAATCAGTATCCTAATGGGTCAGCCA
ATGGCTTTGGTGCAGTTAGAAACTTTAGCCCCACTGACTATTATCATTCAGAAATTCCAAACACAAGACC
ACATGAAATTCTGGAAAAACCTTCCCCTCCACAGCCACCACCTCCTCCTTCGGTACCACAAACTGTGATT
CCAAAGAAGACTGGCTCACCTGAAATTAAACTAAAAATAACCAAAACTATCCAGAATGGCAGGGAATTGT
TTGAGTCTTCCCTTTGTGGAGACCTTTTAAATGAAGTACAGGCAAGTGAGCACACGAAATCAAAGCATGA
AAGCAGAAAAGAAAAGAGGAAAAAAAGCAACAAGCATGACTCATCAAGATCTGAAGAGCGCAAGTCACAC
AAAATCCCCAAATTAGAACCAGAGGAACAAAATAGACCAAATGAGAGGGTTGACACTGTATCAGAAAAAC
CAAGGGAAGAACCAGTACTAAAAGAGGAAGCCCCAGTTCAGCCAATACTATCTTCTGTTCCAACAACGGA
AGTGTCCACTGGTGTTAAGTTTCAGGTTGGCGATCTTGTGTGGTCCAAGGTGGGAACCTATCCTTGGTGG
CCTTGTATGGTTTCAAGTGATCCCCAGCTTGAGGTTCATACTAAAATTAACACAAGAGGTGCCCGAGAAT
ATCATGTCCAGTTTTTTAGCAACCAGCCAGAGAGGGCGTGGGTTCATGAAAAACGGGTACGAGAGTATAA
AGGTCATAAACAGTATGAAGAATTACTGGCTGAGGCAACCAAACAAGCCAGCAATCACTCTGAAAANCAA
ANGATTCGGAAACCCCGACCTCNNNGNNAACGTGCTCAGTGGGATATTGGCATTGCCCATGCAGAGAANG
CATTGAAAATGACTCGAGGAGGCGATTACAANNNCCATGACGGTGATTNAANGATCTTGANNNNNNT
