>Addgene plasmid #72549 | MSCV-NSD3-short del(384-645) | depositor partial sequence | sequence record 133002 | MSCV-NSD3-short del(384-645) sequence 1304 bps
NNNNNNNNCNNCNTNNNNNNCCNTCACTCCTTCTCTAGGCGCCGGAATTAGATCTACCATGGATTTCTCT
TTCTCTTTCATGCAAGGGATCATGGGAAACACAATTCAGCAACCACCTCAACTCATTGACTCCGCCAACA
TCCGTCAGGAGGATGCCTTTGATAACAACAGTGACATTGCTGAAGATGGTGGCCAGACACCATATGAAGC
TACTTTGCAGCAAGGCTTTCAGTACCCAGCTACAACAGAAGATCTTCCTCCACTCACAAATGGGTATCCA
TCATCAATCAGTGTGTATGAAACTCAAACCAAATACCAGTCATATAATCAGTATCCTAATGGGTCAGCCA
ATGGCTTTGGTGCAGTTAGAAACTTTAGCCCCACTGACTATTATCATTCAGAAATTCCAAACACAAGACC
ACATGAAATTCTGGAAAAACCTTCCCCTCCACAGCCACCACCTCCTCCTTCGGTACCACAAACTGTGATT
CCAAAGAAGACTGGCTCACCTGAAATTAAACTAAAAATAACCAAAACTATCCAGAATGGCAGGGAATTGT
TTGAGTCTTCCCTTTGTGGAGACCTTTTAAATGAAGTACAGGCAAGTGAGCACACGAAATCAAAGCATGA
AAGCAGAAAAGAAAAGAGGAAAAAAAGCAACAAGCATGACTCATCAAGATCTGAAGAGCGCAAGTCACAC
AAAATCCCCAAATTAGAACCAGAGGAACAAAATAGACCAAATGAGAGGGTTGACACTGTATCAGAAAAAC
CAAGGGAAGAACCAGTACTAAAAGAGGAAGCCCCAGTTCAGCCAATACTATCTTCTGTTCCAACAACGGA
AGTGTCCACTGGTGTTAAGTTTCAGGTTGGCGATCTTGTGTGGTCCAAGGTGGGAACCTATCCTTGGTGG
CCTTGTATGGTTTCAAGTGATCCCCAGCTTGAGGTTCATACTAAANTTAACACAAGAGGTGCCCGAGAAT
ATCATGTCCAGTTNTTTAGCANCNAGCCAGAGNGGNNGTGNNNNCATGAAAANNGGNTACGAGAGNNAAN
GNTCANAANAGTATGAAGANTACTGGCTGAGNNNCCAACANGCCANNNNCNNNNGAGAACAANGNNNNNA
ANCCNNNNNTCAANNNNNNNNCCATGGGAATTNNNTNNCCNNNNAAAAANNTTNANNNNNNCNNNNNNNN
NNNNNNCCNNNNNGGNTTNAAANNNNNTNNNNNNNGNNNNNNNNNNNNNNNNGAANTNCCNNGGNNNNNN
NTNNNNNGGNNNNNNNNNNNNNNNCCNNNNNNNNNNANNNNNNN
