>Addgene plasmid #72549 | MSCV-NSD3-short del(384-645) | addgene partial sequence | sequence record 135183 | pLXSN5 5'-CCCTTGAACCTCCTCGTTCGACC-3'
TCCTCCCTTTATCCAGCCCTCACTCCTTCTCTAGGCGCCGGAATTAGATCTACCATGGATTTCTCTTTCT
CTTTCATGCAAGGGATCATGGGAAACACAATTCAGCAACCACCTCAACTCATTGACTCCGCCAACATCCG
TCAGGAGGATGCCTTTGATAACAACAGTGACATTGCTGAAGATGGTGGCCAGACACCATATGAAGCTACT
TTGCAGCAAGGCTTTCAGTACCCAGCTACAACAGAAGATCTTCCTCCACTCACAAATGGGTATCCATCAT
CAATCAGTGTGTATGAAACTCAAACCAAATACCAGTCATATAATCAGTATCCTAATGGGTCAGCCAATGG
CTTTGGTGCAGTTAGAAACTTTAGCCCCACTGACTATTATCATTCAGAAATTCCAAACACAAGACCACAT
GAAATTCTGGAAAAACCTTCCCCTCCACAGCCACCACCTCCTCCTTCGGTACCACAAACTGTGATTCCAA
AGAAGACTGGCTCACCTGAAATTAAACTAAAAATAACCAAAACTATCCAGAATGGCAGGGAATTGTTTGA
GTCTTCCCTTTGTGGAGACCTTTTAAATGAAGTACAGGCAAGTGAGCACACGAAATCAAAGCATGAAAGC
AGAAAAGAAAAGAGGAAAAAAAGCAACAAGCATGACTCATCAAGATCTGAAGAGCGCAAGTCACACAAAA
TCCCCAAATTAGAACCAGAGGAACAAAATAGACCAAATGAGAGGGTTGACACTGTATCAGAAAAACCAAG
GGAAGAACCAGTACTAAAAGAGGAAGCCCCAGTTCAGCCAATACTATCTTCTGTTCCAACAACGGAAGTG
TCCACTGGTGTTAAGTTTCAGGTTGGCGATCTTGTGTGGTCCAAGGTGGGAACCTATCCTTGGTGGCCTT
GTATGGTTTCAAGTGATCCCCAGCTTGAGGTTCATACTAAAATTAACACAAGAGGTGCCCGAGAATATCA
TGTCCAGTTTT
