>Addgene plasmid #72549 | MSCV-NSD3-short del(384-645) | addgene partial sequence | sequence record 135187 | MSCV_C_rev2 5'-ggccagaggccacttgtgtagcgcc-3'
CCAGCGGGGCTGCTAAAGCGCATGCTCCAGACTGCCTTGGGAAAAGCGCCTCCCCTACCCGGTAGAATTC
TCTCATCACTTGTCATCGTCATCCTTGTAATCGATATCATGATCTTTATAATCACCGTCATGGTCTTTGT
AATCGCCTCCTCGAGTCATTTTCAATGCTTTCTCTGCATGGGCAATGCCAATATCCCACTGAGCACGTTC
TCTCTGAGGTCGGGGTTTCCGAATCTTTTGTTTCTCAGAGTGATTGCTGGCTTGTTTGGTTGCCTCAGCC
AGTAATTCTTCATACTGTTTATGACCTTTATACTCTCGTACCCGTTTTTCATGAACCCACGCCCTCTCTG
GCTGGTTGCTAAAAAACTGGACATGATATTCTCGGGCACCTCTTGTGTTAATTTTAGTATGAACCTCAAG
CTGGGGATCACTTGAAACCATACAAGGCCACCAAGGATAGGTTCCCACCTTGGACCACACAAGATCGCCA
ACCTGAAACTTAACACCAGTGGACACTTCCGTTGTTGGAACAGAAGATAGTATTGGCTGAACTGGGGCTT
CCTCTTTTAGTACTGGTTCTTCCCTTGGTTTTTCTGATACAGTGTCAACCCTCTCATTTGGTCTATTTTG
TTCCTCTGGTTCTAATTTGGGGATTTTGTGTGACTTGCGCTCTTCAGATCTTGATGAGTCATGCTTGTTG
CTTTTTTTCCTCTTTTCTTTTCTGCTTTCATGCTTTGATTTCGTGTGCTCACTTGCCTGTACTTCATTTA
AAAGGTCTCCACAAAGGGAAGACTCAAACAATTCCCTGCCATTCTGGATAGTTTTGGTTATTTTTAGTTT
AATTTCAGGTGAGCCAGTCTTCTTTGGAATCACAGTTTGTGGTACCGAAGGAGGAGGTGGTGGCTGTGGA
GGGGAAGGTTTTTCCAGAATTTCATGTGGTCTTGTGTTTGGAATTTCTGAATGATAATAGTCAGTGGGGC
TAAAGTTTCTAACTGCACCAAAGCCATTGGCTGACCCATTAGGATACTG
