>Addgene plasmid #72549 | MSCV-NSD3-short del(384-645) | addgene partial sequence | sequence record 135189 | mPGK-F 5'-cattctgcacgcttcaaaag-3'
GCTGTTCTCCTCTTCCTCATCTCCGGGCCTTTCGACCTGCAGCCCAAGCTTACCATGACCGAGTACAAGC
CCACGGTGCGCCTCGCCACCCGCGACGACGTCCCCAGGGCCGTACGCACCCTCGCCGCCGCGTTCGCCGA
CTACCCCGCCACGCGCCACACCGTCGATCCGGACCGCCACATCGAGCGGGTCACCGAGCTGCAAGAACTC
TTCCTCACGCGCGTCGGGCTCGACATCGGCAAGGTGTGGGTCGCGGACGACGGCGCCGCGGTGGCGGTCT
GGACCACGCCGGAGAGCGTCGAAGCGGGGGCGGTGTTCGCCGAGATCGGCCCGCGCATGGCCGAGTTGAG
CGGTTCCCGGCTGGCCGCGCAGCAACAGATGGAAGGCCTCCTGGCGCCGCACCGGCCCAAGGAGCCCGCG
TGGTTCCTGGCCACCGTCGGCGTCTCGCCCGACCACCAGGGCAAGGGTCTGGGCAGCGCCGTCGTGCTCC
CCGGAGTGGAGGCGGCCGAGCGCGCCGGGGTGCCCGCCTTCCTGGAGACCTCCGCGCCCCGCAACCTCCC
CTTCTACGAGCGGCTCGGCTTCACCGTCACCGCCGACGTCGAGGTGCCCGAAGGACCGCGCACCTGGTGC
ATGACCCGCAAGCCCGGTGCCTGACGCCCGCCCCACGACCCGCAGCGCCCGACCGAAAGGAGCGCACGAC
CCCATGCATCCAATTCCGCCCCCCCCCCCTAACGTTACTGGCCGAAGCCGCTTGGAATAAGGCCGGTGTG
CGTTTGTCTATATGTTATTTTCCACCATATTGCCGTCTTTTGGCAATGTGAGGGCCCGGAAACCTGGCCC
TGTCTTCTTGACGAGCATTCCTAGGG
