>Addgene plasmid #72549 | MSCV-NSD3-short del(384-645) | addgene partial sequence | sequence record 135192 | IRES-F 5'-TGGCTCTCCTCAAGCGTATT-3'
CCAGAAGGTACCCCATTGTATGGGATCTGATCTGGGGCCTCGGTGCACATGCTTTACATGTGTTTAGTCG
AGGTTAAAAAAACGTCTAGGCCCCCCGAACCACGGGGACGTGGTTTTCCTTTGAAAAACACGATGATAAT
ATGGCCACAACCATGGTGAGCAAGGGCGAGGAGCTGTTCACCGGGGTGGTGCCCATCCTGGTCGAGCTGG
ACGGCGACGTAAACGGCCACAAGTTCAGCGTGTCTGGCGAGGGCGAGGGCGATGCCACCTACGGCAAGCT
GACCCTGAAGTTCATCTGCACCACCGGCAAGCTGCCCGTGCCCTGGCCCACCCTCGTGACCACCCTGACC
TACGGCGTGCAGTGCTTCAGCCGCTACCCCGACCACATGAAGCAGCACGACTTCTTCAAGTCCGCCATGC
CCGAAGGCTACGTCCAGGAGCGCACCATCTTCTTCAAGGACGACGGCAACTACAAGACCCGCGCCGAGGT
GAAGTTCGAGGGCGACACCCTGGTGAACCGCATCGAGCTGAAGGGCATCGACTTCAAGGAGGACGGCAAC
ATCCTGGGGCACAAGCTGGAGTACAACTACAACAGCCACAACGTCTATATCATGGCCGACAAGCAGAAGA
ACGGCATCAAGGCGAACTTCAAGATCCGCCACAACATCGAGGACGGCAGCGTGCAGCTCGCCGACCACTA
CCAGCAGAACACCCCCATCGGCGACGGCCCCGTGCTGCTGCCCGACAACCACTACCTGAGCACCCAGTCC
GCCCTGAGCAAAGACCCCAACGAGAAGCGCGATCACATGGTCCTGCTGGAGTTCGTGACCGCCGCCGGGA
TCACTCTCGGCATGGACGAGCTGTACAAGTAATGAATTAATTAAGAATTATCAAGCTTATCGATACCGTC
GACCTGCAGCCAAGCTTATCGATAAAATAAAAGATTTTATTTAGTCTCCAGAAAAAGGGGGGAATGAAAG
ACCCCACCTGTAGGTTTGGCAAGCTAGCTTAAGTAA
